Addgene plasmid #49238: pJFA345D4
Purpose: TET1-catalytic domain (CD) expression vector for TALE-TET1 fusion protein to induce targeted demethylation in mammalian cells
Depositing lab: Keith Joung. Depositing organization: Massachusetts General Hospital. Publication: Targeted DNA demethylation and activation of endogenous genes using programmable TALE-TET1 fusion proteins. Maeder ML, Angstman JF, Richardson ME, Linder SJ, Cascio VM, Tsai SQ, Ho QH, Sander JD, Reyon D, Bernstein BE, Costello JF, Wilkinson MF, Joung JK. Nat Biotechnol. 2013 Oct 9. doi: 10.1038/nbt.2726. PubMed 24108092.
Backbone
  Vector backbone: unknown
  Backbone manufacturer: Joung lab
  Vector type: TALEN ; TALE-TET1 Expression Vector
Growth in bacteria
  Bacterial resistance: Ampicillin, 100 μg/mL
  Growth temperature: 37°C
  Growth strain: XL1 Blue
  Copy number: Unknown
Gene/Insert
  Gene/Insert name: TET1 tet methylcytosine dioxygenase 1
  Species: H. sapiens (human), Synthetic
  Entrez Gene: TET1 (a.k.a. CXXC6, LCX, bA119F7.1)
  Promoter: EF1a
  Cloning method: Unknown
  Sequencing primers: 5′ OMM520; 3′ OJA199
Terms and licenses: Academic/Nonprofit Terms; Industry Terms: Not Available to Industry
Depositor comments: Location of plasmid features: EF1alpha promoter = 922-2106 NLS = 2118-2142 TALE N-terminal domain = 2167-2577 Clone TALE array repeats between BsmBI sites TALE C-terminal domain = 2665-2949 TET1 catalytic domain = 2956-5123 BGH polyA = 6369-6596
How to cite: pJFA345D4 was a gift from Keith Joung (Addgene plasmid # 49238 ; http://n2t.net/addgene:49238 ; RRID:Addgene_49238)
