[The description below was written by a language model from this plasmid's Addgene catalogue record and pLannotate feature annotations shown in this document.]
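Description:
pJFA345D4 is an 8.1 kb mammalian expression vector that serves as a recipient plasmid for building TALE-TET1 fusion proteins, which direct DNA demethylation to chosen genomic sites. The backbone is listed only as an in-house design and is otherwise unspecified. In E. coli it is maintained through a high-copy ColE1/pUC-type origin and selected with ampicillin via the bla gene. Remnants of lac promoter/operator, lacI and bom sequences are also annotated.

The main cassette is driven by the strong constitutive human EF-1α promoter. According to the depositor's map, the open reading frame begins with a nuclear localization signal, followed by the TALE N-terminal domain, a pair of BsmBI sites, the TALE C-terminal domain and then the catalytic domain of human TET1. A custom array of TALE repeats is cloned between the BsmBI sites and sets the DNA-binding specificity. The feature table identifies the flanking TALE segments as fragments of the Xanthomonas effectors avrXa10 and avrBs3. TET1 is a dioxygenase that oxidizes 5-methylcytosine to 5-hydroxymethylcytosine and further products, the initial steps of active demethylation. Tethering its catalytic domain to a programmable TALE therefore allows local removal of CpG methylation and, as the associated work indicates, activation of endogenous genes.

An SV40 polyadenylation signal follows the fusion coding region. Downstream, an SV40 enhancer/early promoter drives a puromycin N-acetyltransferase gene, which should permit puromycin selection of transfected mammalian cells. A V5 epitope sequence and the bGH polyadenylation signal follow it. The record does not say whether the V5 tag is fused to any expressed protein.
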