Features (pLannotate 1.2.2; 19 found; start..end, strand, type, name):
    569..673     -  promoter       AmpR promoter: bla
    744..788     -  misc_feature   bom (fragment): basis of mobility region from pBR322
    927..2105    +  promoter       EF-1α promoter: strong constitutive promoter for human elongation factor EF-1α
   2170..2670    +  CDS            avrXa10 (fragment): AVX10_XANOO - Experimental evidence at protein level: Swiss-Prot protein existence level 1. Avirulence protein. Induces the hypersensitive response (HR)in rice plants carrying the resistance gene Xa10. Activity depends on the presence of the core repeat domains; replacement with repeat domains from other proteins (AvrBs3 of X.euvesicatoria (AC P14727) or AvrXa7 of this organism) does not elicit the HR. Probably acts as a transcription factor in its host plant (rice) to induce plant resistance or disease. From Xanthomonas oryzae pv. oryzae.
   2665..2964    +  CDS            avrBs3 (fragment): AVRB3_XANEU - Experimental evidence at protein level: Swiss-Prot protein existence level 1. Avirulence protein. Acts as a transcription factor in C.annuum plants. In susceptible plants lacking the Bs3 resistance gene induces expression of a number of genes, including genes homologous to a family of auxin-induced genes, alpha-expansin genes, pectate lyase, anthocyanidin glucoside rhamnosyl transferase and at least one transcription factor, UPA20. Their expression leads to plant hypertrophy in mesophyll cells, probably mainly mediated by UPA20 (PubMed:17962565). In resistant plants induces the h
   2962..5115    +  CDS            TET1 (fragment): TET1_HUMAN - Also known as CXXC6, KIAA1676, LCX. Experimental evidence at protein level: Swiss-Prot protein existence level 1. Dioxygenase that catalyzes the conversion of the modified genomic base 5-methylcytosine (5mC) into 5-hydroxymethylcytosine (5hmC) and plays a key role in active DNA demethylation. Also mediates subsequent conversion of 5hmC into 5-formylcytosine (5fC), and conversion of 5fC to 5-carboxylcytosine (5caC). Conversion of 5mC into 5hmC, 5fC and 5caC probably constitutes the first step in cytosine demethylation. Methylation at the C5 position of cytosine bases is an epigenet
   5127..5245    +  polyA_signal   SV40 poly(A) signal: SV40 polyadenylation signal
   5276..5605    +  promoter       SV40 promoter: SV40 enhancer and early promoter
   5615..6214    +  CDS            PuroR: puromycin N-acetyltransferase; pac from Streptomyces; confers resistance to puromycin
   6276..6317    +  CDS            V5 tag: epitope tag from simian virus 5
   6373..6580    +  polyA_signal   bGH poly(A) signal: bovine growth hormone polyadenylation signal
   6601..6622    +  promoter       SV40 promoter (fragment): SV40 enhancer and early promoter
   6627..6643    +  misc_feature   MCS (fragment): pBluescript multiple cloning site
   6692..6708    -  protein_bind   lac operator: The lac repressor binds to the lac operator to inhibit transcription in E. coli. This inhibition can be relieved by adding lactose or isopropyl-β-D-thiogalactopyranoside (IPTG). lac repressor encoded by lacI
   6716..6746    -  promoter       lac promoter: promoter for the E. coli lac operon
   6761..6782    -  protein_bind   CAP binding site: CAP binding activates transcription in the presence of cAMP. E. coli catabolite activator protein
   6795..6887    -  CDS            lacI (fragment): lac repressor; lacI; The lac repressor binds to the lac operator to inhibit transcription in E. coli. This inhibition can be relieved by adding lactose or isopropyl-β-D-thiogalactopyranoside (IPTG).
   7070..7658    -  rep_origin     ori: high-copy-number ColE1/pMB1/pBR322/pUC origin of replication
   7829..568     -  CDS            AmpR (across the origin): β-lactamase; bla; confers resistance to ampicillin, carbenicillin, and related antibiotics
>Addgene plasmid #49238 | pJFA345D4 | depositor full sequence | sequence record 72805 | pJFA345D4 sequence 8121 bps
TGCGCAACGTTGTTGCCATTGCTACAGGCATCGTGGTGTCACGCTCGTCGTTTGGTATGGCTTCATTCAG
CTCCGGTTCCCAACGATCAAGGCGAGTTACATGATCCCCCATGTTGTGCAAAAAAGCGGTTAGCTCCTTC
GGTCCTCCGATCGTTGTCAGAAGTAAGTTGGCCGCAGTGTTATCACTCATGGTTATGGCAGCACTGCATA
ATTCTCTTACTGTCATGCCATCCGTAAGATGCTTTTCTGTGACTGGTGAGTACTCAACCAAGTCATTCTG
AGAATAGTGTATGCGGCGACCGAGTTGCTCTTGCCCGGCGTCAATACGGGATAATACCGCGCCACATAGC
AGAACTTTAAAAGTGCTCATCATTGGAAAACGTTCTTCGGGGCGAAAACTCTCAAGGATCTTACCGCTGT
TGAGATCCAGTTCGATGTAACCCACTCGTGCACCCAACTGATCTTCAGCATCTTTTACTTTCACCAGCGT
TTCTGGGTGAGCAAAAACAGGAAGGCAAAATGCCGCAAAAAAGGGAATAAGGGCGACACGGAAATGTTGA
ATACTCATACTCTTCCTTTTTCAATATTATTGAAGCATTTATCAGGGTTATTGTCTCATGAGCGGATACA
TATTTGAATGTATTTAGAAAAATAAACAAATAGGGGTTCCGCGCACATTTCCCCGAAAAGTGCCACCTGA
CGTCGACGGATCGGGAGATCGATCTCCCGATCCCCTAGGGTCGACTCTCAGTACAATCTGCTCTGATGCC
GCATAGTTAAGCCAGTATCTGCTCCCTGCTTGTGTGTTGGAGGTCGCTGAGTAGTGCGCGAGCAAAATTT
AAGCTACAACAAGGCAAGGCTTGACCGACAATTGCATGAAGAATCTGCTTAGGGTTAGGCGTTTTGCGCT
GCTTCGCTAGTCGTGAGGCTCCGGTGCCCGTCAGTGGGCAGAGCGCACATCGCCCACAGTCCCCGAGAAG
TTGGGGGGAGGGGTCGGCAATTGAACCGGTGCCTAGAGAAGGTGGCGCGGGGTAAACTGGGAAAGTGATG
TCGTGTACTGGCTCCGCCTTTTTCCCGAGGGTGGGGGAGAACCGTATATAAGTGCAGTAGTCGCCGTGAA
CGTTCTTTTTCGCAACGGGTTTGCCGCCAGAACACAGGTAAGTGCCGTGTGTGGTTCCCGCGGGCCTGGC
CTCTTTACGGGTTATGGCCCTTGCGTGCCTTGAATTACTTCCACCTGGCTGCAGTACGTGATTCTTGATC
CCGAGCTTCGGGTTGGAAGTGGGTGGGAGAGTTCGAGGCCTTGCGCTTAAGGAGCCCCTTCGCCTCGTGC
TTGAGTTGAGGCCTGGCCTGGGCGCTGGGGCCGCCGCGTGCGAATCTGGTGGCACCTTCGCGCCTGTCTC
GCTGCTTTCGATAAGTCTCTAGCCATTTAAAATTTTTGATGACCTGCTGCGACGCTTTTTTTCTGGCAAG
ATAGTCTTGTAAATGCGGGCCAAGATCTGCACACTGGTATTTCGGTTTTTGGGGCCGCGGGCGGCGACGG
GGCCCGTGCGTCCCAGCGCACATGTTCGGCGAGGCGGGGCCTGCGAGCGCGGCCACCGAGAATCGGACGG
GGGTAGTCTCAAGCTGGCCGGCCTGCTCTGGTGCCTGGCCTCGCGCCGCCGTGTATCGCCCCGCCCTGGG
CGGCAAGGCTGGCCCGGTCGGCACCAGTTGCGTGAGCGGAAAGATGGCCGCTTCCCGGCCCTGCTGCAGG
GAGCTCAAAATGGAGGACGCGGCGCTCGGGAGAGCGGGCGGGTGAGTCACCCACACAAAGGAAAAGGGCC
TTTCCGTCCTCAGCCGTCGCTTCATGTGACTCCACGGAGTACCGGGCGCCGTCCAGGCACCTCGATTAGT
TCTCGAGCTTTTGGAGTACGTCGTCTTTAGGTTGGGGGGAGGGGTTTTATGCGATGGAGTTTCCCCACAC
TGAGTGGGTGGAGACTGAAGTTAGGCCAGCTTGGCACTTGATGTAATTCTCCTTGGAATTTGCCCTTTTT
GAGTTTGGATCTTGGTTCATTCTCAAGCCTCAGACAGTGGTTCAAAGTTTTTTTCTTCCATTTCAGGTGT
CGTGAAGCGGCCGCCACCATGGCCCCCAAGAAGAAGAGGAAGGTGGGCATTCACCGCGGGGTACCTATGG
TGGACTTGAGGACACTCGGTTATTCGCAACAGCAACAGGAGAAAATCAAGCCTAAGGTCAGGAGCACCGT
CGCGCAACACCACGAGGCGCTTGTGGGGCATGGCTTCACTCATGCGCATATTGTCGCGCTTTCACAGCAC
CCTGCGGCGCTTGGGACGGTGGCTGTCAAATACCAAGATATGATTGCGGCCCTGCCCGAAGCCACGCACG
AGGCAATTGTAGGGGTCGGTAAACAGTGGTCGGGAGCGCGAGCACTTGAGGCGCTGCTGACTGTGGCGGG
TGAGCTTAGGGGGCCTCCGCTCCAGCTCGACACCGGGCAGCTGCTGAAGATCGCGAAGAGAGGGGGAGTA
ACAGCGGTAGAGGCAGTGCACGCCTGGCGCAATGCGCTCACCGGGGCCCCCTTGAACAGAGACGATCTAG
AGCTAGACGTCTCGCTGACACCCGAACAGGTGGTCGCCATTGCTAATAATAACGGAGGACGGCCAGCCTT
GGAGAGCATTGTGGCCCAGCTGTCCAGGCCGGACCCTGCCCTGGCCGCGTTAACCAACGACCACCTCGTC
GCCTTGGCCTGCCTCGGCGGACGTCCTGCGCTGGATGCAGTGAAAAAGGGATTGCCGCACGCGCCGGCCT
TGATCAAAAGAACCAATCGCCGTATTCCCGAACGCACATCCCATCGCGTTGCCGACCACGCGCAAGTGGT
TCGCGTGCTGGGTTTTTTCCAGTGCCACTCCCACCCAGCGCAAGCATTTGATGACGCCATGACGCAGTTC
GGGATGAGCGGAGGAGGATCCCTGCCCACCTGCAGCTGTCTTGATCGAGTTATACAAAAAGACAAAGGCC
CATATTATACACACCTTGGGGCAGGACCAAGTGTTGCTGCTGTCAGGGAAATCATGGAGAATAGGTATGG
TCAAAAAGGAAACGCAATAAGGATAGAAATAGTAGTGTACACCGGTAAAGAAGGGAAAAGCTCTCATGGG
TGTCCAATTGCTAAGTGGGTTTTAAGAAGAAGCAGTGATGAAGAAAAAGTTCTTTGTTTGGTCCGGCAGC
GTACAGGCCACCACTGTCCAACTGCTGTGATGGTGGTGCTCATCATGGTGTGGGATGGCATCCCTCTTCC
AATGGCCGACCGGCTATACACAGAGCTCACAGAGAATCTAAAGTCATACAATGGGCACCCTACCGACAGA
AGATGCACCCTCAATGAAAATCGTACCTGTACATGTCAAGGAATTGATCCAGAGACTTGTGGAGCTTCAT
TCTCTTTTGGCTGTTCATGGAGTATGTACTTTAATGGCTGTAAGTTTGGTAGAAGCCCAAGCCCCAGAAG
ATTTAGAATTGATCCAAGCTCTCCCTTACATGAAAAAAACCTTGAAGATAACTTACAGAGTTTGGCTACA
CGATTAGCTCCAATTTATAAGCAGTATGCTCCAGTAGCTTACCAAAATCAGGTGGAATATGAAAATGTTG
CCCGAGAATGTCGGCTTGGCAGCAAGGAAGGTCGACCCTTCTCTGGGGTCACTGCTTGCCTGGACTTCTG
TGCTCATCCCCACAGGGACATTCACAACATGAATAATGGAAGCACTGTGGTTTGTACCTTAACTCGAGAA
GATAACCGCTCTTTGGGTGTTATTCCTCAAGATGAGCAGCTCCATGTGCTACCTCTTTATAAGCTTTCAG
ACACAGATGAGTTTGGCTCCAAGGAAGGAATGGAAGCCAAGATCAAATCTGGGGCCATCGAGGTCCTGGC
ACCCCGCCGCAAAAAAAGAACGTGTTTCACTCAGCCTGTTCCCCGTTCTGGAAAGAAGAGGGCTGCGATG
ATGACAGAGGTTCTTGCACATAAGATAAGGGCAGTGGAAAAGAAACCTATTCCCCGAATCAAGCGGAAGA
ATAACTCAACAACAACAAACAACAGTAAGCCTTCGTCACTGCCAACCTTAGGGAGTAACACTGAGACCGT
GCAACCTGAAGTAAAAAGTGAAACCGAACCCCATTTTATCTTAAAAAGTTCAGACAACACTAAAACTTAT
TCGCTGATGCCATCCGCTCCTCACCCAGTGAAAGAGGCATCTCCAGGCTTCTCCTGGTCCCCGAAGACTG
CTTCAGCCACACCAGCTCCACTGAAGAATGACGCAACAGCCTCATGCGGGTTTTCAGAAAGAAGCAGCAC
TCCCCACTGTACGATGCCTTCGGGAAGACTCAGTGGTGCCAATGCTGCAGCTGCTGATGGCCCTGGCATT
TCACAGCTTGGCGAAGTGGCTCCTCTCCCCACCCTGTCTGCTCCTGTGATGGAGCCCCTCATTAATTCTG
AGCCTTCCACTGGTGTGACTGAGCCGCTAACGCCTCATCAGCCAAACCACCAGCCCTCCTTCCTCACCTC
TCCTCAAGACCTTGCCTCTTCTCCAATGGAAGAAGATGAGCAGCATTCTGAAGCAGATGAGCCTCCATCA
GACGAACCCCTATCTGATGACCCCCTGTCACCTGCTGAGGAGAAATTGCCCCACATTGATGAGTATTGGT
CAGACAGTGAGCACATCTTTTTGGATGCAAATATTGGTGGGGTGGCCATCGCACCTGCTCACGGCTCGGT
TTTGATTGAGTGTGCCCGGCGAGAGCTGCACGCTACCACTCCTGTTGAGCACCCCAACCGTAATCATCCA
ACCCGCCTCTCCCTTGTCTTTTACCAGCACAAAAACCTAAATAAGCCCCAACATGGTTTTGAACTAAACA
AGATTAAGTTTGAGGCTAAAGAAGCTAAGAATAAGAAAATGAAGGCCTCAGAGCAAAAAGACCAGGCAGC
TAATGAAGGTCCAGAACAGTCCTCTGAAGTAAATGAATTGAACCAAATTCCTTCTCATAAAGCATTAACA
TTAACCCATGACAATGTTGTCACCGTGTCCCCTTATGCTCTCACACACGTTGCGGGGCCCTATAACCATT
GGGTCTGATTAATTAATTGTTTATTGCAGCTTATAATGGTTACAAATAAAGCAATAGCATCACAAATTTC
ACAAATAAAGCATTTTTTTCACTGCATTCTAGTTGTGGTTTGTCCAAACTCATCAATGTATCTTATGAAT
TCCGATTAAGTCGACCCTGTGGAATGTGTGTCAGTTAGGGTGTGGAAAGTCCCCAGGCTCCCCAGCAGGC
AGAAGTATGCAAAGCATGCATCTCAATTAGTCAGCAACCAGGTGTGGAAAGTCCCCAGGCTCCCCAGCAG
GCAGAAGTATGCAAAGCATGCATCTCAATTAGTCAGCAACCATAGTCCCGCCCCTAACTCCGCCCATCCC
GCCCCTAACTCCGCCCAGTTCCGCCCATTCTCCGCCCCATGGCTGACTAATTTTTTTTATTTATGCAGAG
GCCGAGGCCGCCTCGGCTTCTGAGCTATTCCAGAAGTAGTGAGGAGGCTTTTTTGGAGGCCTAGGCTTTT
GCAAAAAGCTTACCATGACCGAGTACAAGCCCACGGTGCGCCTCGCCACCCGCGACGACGTCCCCAGGGC
CGTACGCACCCTCGCCGCCGCGTTCGCCGACTACCCCGCCACGCGCCACACCGTCGATCCGGACCGCCAC
ATCGAGCGGGTCACCGAGCTGCAAGAACTCTTCCTCACGCGCGTCGGGCTCGACATCGGCAAGGTGTGGG
TCGCGGACGACGGCGCCGCGGTGGCGGTCTGGACCACGCCGGAGAGCGTCGAAGCGGGGGCGGTGTTCGC
CGAGATCGGCCCGCGCATGGCCGAGTTGAGCGGTTCCCGGCTGGCCGCGCAGCAACAGATGGAAGGCCTC
CTGGCGCCGCACCGGCCCAAGGAGCCCGCGTGGTTCCTGGCCACCGTCGGCGTGTCGCCCGACCACCAGG
GCAAGGGTCTGGGCAGCGCCGTCGTGCTCCCCGGAGTGGAGGCGGCCGAGCGCGCCGGGGTGCCCGCCTT
CCTGGAGACCTCCGCGCCCCGCAACCTCCCCTTCTACGAGCGGCTCGGCTTCACCGTCACCGCCGACGTC
GAGTGCCCGAAGGACCGCGCGACCTGGTGCATGACCCGCAAGCCCGGTGCCTGACGCCCGCCCCACGACC
CGCAGCGCCCGACCGAAAGGAGCGCACGACCCCATGCATCTCGAAGGTAAGCCTATCCCTAACCCTCTCC
TCGGTCTCGATTCTACGCGTACCGGTCATCATCACCATCACCATTGAGTTTAAACCCGCTGATCAGCCTC
GACTGTGCCTTCTAGTTGCCAGCCATCTGTTGTTTGCCCCTCCCCCGTGCCTTCCTTGACCCTGGAAGGT
GCCACTCCCACTGTCCTTTCCTAATAAAATGAGGAAATTGCATCGCATTGTCTGAGTAGGTGTCATTCTA
TTCTGGGGGGTGGGGTGGGGCAGGACAGCAAGGGGGAGGATTGGGAAGACAATAGCAGGCATGCTGGGGA
TGCGGTGGGCTCCATGGCTTCTGAGGCGGAAAGAACCAGCTGGGGCTCGATACCGTCGACCTCTAGCTAG
AGCTTGGCGTAATCATGGTCATAGCTGTTTCCTGTGTGAAATTGTTATCCGCTCACAATTCCACACAACA
TACGAGCCGGAAGCATAAAGTGTAAAGCCTAGGGTGCCTAATGAGTGAGCTAACTCACATTAATTGCGTT
GCGCTCACTGCCCGCTTTCCAGTCGGGAAACCTGTCGTGCCAGCTGCATTAATGAATCGGCCAACGCGCG
GGGAGAGGCGGTTTGCGTATTGGGCGCTCTTCCGCTTCCTCGCTCACTGACTCGCTGCGCTCGGTCGTTC
GGCTGCGGCGAGCGGTATCAGCTCACTCAAAGGCGGTAATACGGTTATCCACAGAATCAGGGGATAACGC
AGGAAAGAACATGTGAGCAAAAGGCCAGCAAAAGGCCAGGAACCGTAAAAAGGCCGCGTTGCTGGCGTTT
TTCCATAGGCTCCGCCCCCCTGACGAGCATCACAAAAATCGACGCTCAAGTCAGAGGTGGCGAAACCCGA
CAGGACTATAAAGATACCAGGCGTTTCCCCCTGGAAGCTCCCTCGTGCGCTCTCCTGTTCCGACCCTGCC
GCTTACCGGATACCTGTCCGCCTTTCTCCCTTCGGGAAGCGTGGCGCTTTCTCAATGCTCACGCTGTAGG
TATCTCAGTTCGGTGTAGGTCGTTCGCTCCAAGCTGGGCTGTGTGCACGAACCCCCCGTTCAGCCCGACC
GCTGCGCCTTATCCGGTAACTATCGTCTTGAGTCCAACCCGGTAAGACACGACTTATCGCCACTGGCAGC
AGCCACTGGTAACAGGATTAGCAGAGCGAGGTATGTAGGCGGTGCTACAGAGTTCTTGAAGTGGTGGCCT
AACTACGGCTACACTAGAAGGACAGTATTTGGTATCTGCGCTCTGCTGAAGCCAGTTACCTTCGGAAAAA
GAGTTGGTAGCTCTTGATCCGGCAAACAAACCACCGCTGGTAGCGGTGGTTTTTTTGTTTGCAAGCAGCA
GATTACGCGCAGAAAAAAAGGATCTCAAGAAGATCCTTTGATCTTTTCTACGGGGTCTGACGCTCAGTGG
AACGAAAACTCACGTTAAGGGATTTTGGTCATGAGATTATCAAAAAGGATCTTCACCTAGATCCTTTTAA
ATTAAAAATGAAGTTTTAAATCAATCTAAAGTATATATGAGTAAACTTGGTCTGACAGTTACCAATGCTT
AATCAGTGAGGCACCTATCTCAGCGATCTGTCTATTTCGTTCATCCATAGTTGCCTGACTCCCCGTCGTG
TAGATAACTACGATACGGGAGGGCTTACCATCTGGCCCCAGTGCTGCAATGATACCGCGAGACCCACGCT
CACCGGCTCCAGATTTATCAGCAATAAACCAGCCAGCCGGAAGGGCCGAGCGCAGAAGTGGTCCTGCAAC
TTTATCCGCCTCCATCCAGTCTATTAATTGTTGCCGGGAAGCTAGAGTAAGTAGTTCGCCAGTTAATAGT
T
