>Addgene plasmid #49238 | pJFA345D4 | addgene partial sequence | sequence record 75950 | EF1a-F 5'-TCAAGCCTCAGACAGTGGTTC-3'
AGCGGCCGCCACCATGGCCCCCAAGAAGAAGAGGAAGGTGGGCATTCACCGCGGGGTACCTATGGTGGAC
TTGAGGACACTCGGTTATTCGCAACAGCAACAGGAGAAAATCAAGCCTAAGGTCAGGAGCACCGTCGCGC
AACACCACGAGGCGCTTGTGGGGCATGGCTTCACTCATGCGCATATTGTCGCGCTTTCACAGCACCCTGC
GGCGCTTGGGACGGTGGCTGTCAAATACCAAGATATGATTGCGGCCCTGCCCGAAGCCACGCACGAGGCA
ATTGTAGGGGTCGGTAAACAGTGGTCGGGAGCGCGAGCACTTGAGGCGCTGCTGACTGTGGCGGGTGAGC
TTAGGGGGCCTCCGCTCCAGCTCGACACCGGGCAGCTGCTGAAGATCGCGAAGAGAGGGGGAGTAACAGC
GGTAGAGGCAGTGCACGCCTGGCGCAATGCGCTCACCGGGGCCCCCTTGAACAGAGACGATCTAGAGCTA
GACGTCTCGCTGACACCCGAACAGGTGGTCGCCATTGCTAATAATAACGGAGGACGGCCAGCCTTGGAGA
GCATTGTGGCCCAGCTGTCCAGGCCGGACCCTGCCCTGGCCGCGTTAACCAACGACCACCTCGTCGCCTT
GGCCTGCCTCGGCGGACGTCCTGCGCTGGATGCAGTGAAAAAGGGATTGCCGCACGCGCCGGCCTTGATC
AAAAGAACCAATCGCCGTATTCCCGAACGCACATCCCATCGCGTTGCCGACCACGCGCAAGTGGTTCGCG
TGCTGGGTTTTTTCCAGTGCCACTCCCACCCAGCGCAAGCATTTGATGACGCCATGACGCAGTTCGGGAT
GAGCGGAGGAGGATCCCTGCCCACCTGCAGCTGTCTTGATCGAGTTATACAAAAAGACAAA
