>Addgene plasmid #49238 | pJFA345D4 | addgene partial sequence | sequence record 76775 | TAL-F2
TGCCGCACGCGCCGGCCTTGATCAAAAGAACCAATCGCCGTATTCCCGAACGCACATCCCATCGCGTTGC
CGACCACGCGCAAGTGGTTCGCGTGCTGGGTTTTTTCCAGTGCCACTCCCACCCAGCGCAAGCATTTGAT
GACGCCATGACGCAGTTCGGGATGAGCGGAGGAGGATCCCTGCCCACCTGCAGCTGTCTTGATCGAGTTA
TACAAAAAGACAAAGGCCCATATTATACACACCTTGGGGCAGGACCAAGTGTTGCTGCTGTCAGGGAAAT
CATGGAGAATAGGTATGGTCAAAAAGGAAACGCAATAAGGATAGAAATAGTAGTGTACACCGGTAAAGAA
GGGAAAAGCTCTCATGGGTGTCCAATTGCTAAGTGGGTTTTAAGAAGAAGCAGTGATGAAGAAAAAGTTC
TTTGTTTGGTCCGGCAGCGTACAGGCCACCACTGTCCAACTGCTGTGATGGTGGTGCTCATCATGGTGTG
GGATGGCATCCCTCTTCCAATGGCCGACCGGCTATACACAGAGCTCACAGAGAATCTAAAGTCATACAAT
GGGCACCCTACCGACAGAAGATGCACCCTCAATGAAAATCGTACCTGTACATGTCAAGGAATTGATCCAG
AGACTTGTGGAGCTTCATTCTCTTTTGGCTGTTCATGGAGTATGTACTTTAATGGCTGTAAGTTTGGTAG
AAGCCCAAGCCCCAGAAGATTTAGAATTGATCCAAGCTCTCCCTTACATGAAAAAAACCTTGAAGATAAC
TTACAGAGTTTGGCTACACGATTAGCTCCAATTTATAAGCAGTATGCTCCAGTAGCTTACCAAAATCA
